>Addgene plasmid #136600 | pcDNA3-bJun-C-mSOG-IRES-mCherry | addgene full sequence | sequence record 331618 | Addgene NGS Result
TGGAGGTCGCTGAGTAGTGCGCGAGCAAAATTTAAGCTACAACAAGGCAAGGCTTGACCGACAATTGCAT
GAAGAATCTGCTTAGGGTTAGGCGTTTTGCGCTGCTTCGCGATGTACGGGCCAGATATACGCGTTGACAT
TGATTATTGACTAGTTATTAATAGTAATCAATTACGGGGTCATTAGTTCATAGCCCATATATGGAGTTCC
GCGTTACATAACTTACGGTAAATGGCCCGCCTGGCTGACCGCCCAACGACCCCCGCCCATTGACGTCAAT
AATGACGTATGTTCCCATAGTAACGCCAATAGGGACTTTCCATTGACGTCAATGGGTGGAGTATTTACGG
TAAACTGCCCACTTGGCAGTACATCAAGTGTATCATATGCCAAGTACGCCCCCTATTGACGTCAATGACG
GTAAATGGCCCGCCTGGCATTATGCCCAGTACATGACCTTATGGGACTTTCCTACTTGGCAGTACATCTA
CGTATTAGTCATCGCTATTACCATGGTGATGCGGTTTTGGCAGTACATCAATGGGCGTGGATAGCGGTTT
GACTCACGGGGATTTCCAAGTCTCCACCCCATTGACGTCAATGGGAGTTTGTTTTGGCACCAAAATCAAC
GGGACTTTCCAAAATGTCGTAACAACTCCGCCCCATTGACGCAAATGGGCGGTAGGCGTGTACGGTGGGA
GGTCTATATAAGCAGAGCTCTCTGGCTAACTAGAGAACCCACTGCTTACTGGCTTATCGAAATTAATACG
ACTCACTATAGGGAGACCCAAGCTGGCTAGCGTTTAAACTTAAGCTTGCCACCATGAGCGAACAGAAACT
CATCAGCGAGGAGGACCTGAGCGGCAGCGGTAGGAAGAGGATGAGGAACAGGATCGCCGCCAGCAAGTGC
AGGAAAAGGAAGCTGGAGCGGATCGCGAGGCTGGAGGAGAAGGTGAAAACCCTGAAGGCCCAGAACAGCG
AGCTTGCCAGCACGGCCAACATGCTGAGGGAGCAGGTGGCCCAGCTGAAGCAGAAGGTAATGAACCATGT
GAACAGCAGGAGCATTGCCACAGGCAGTGGGAGCGGCGAGCTGCAGTACTTCATCGGCGTGCAGCTGGAC
GGCTCAGACCACGTCGAGCCCCTGCAGAACCGATTGAGCGAGAGGACCGAGATGCAGAGCAGCAAGCTGG
TGAAAGCCACCGCCACCAACGTGGACGAGGCCGTGTGACTCGAGTACTCCGGTATTGCGGTACCCTTGTA
CGCCTGTTTTATACTCCCTTCCCGTAACTTAGACGCACAAAACCAAGTTCAATAGAAGGGGGTACAAACC
AGTACCACCACGAACAAGCACTTCTGTTTCCCCGGTGATGTCGTATAGACTGCTTGCGTGGTTGAAAGCG
ACGGATCCGTTATCCGCTTATGTACTTCGAGAAGCCCAGTACCACCTCGGAATCTTCGATGCGTTGCGCT
CAGCACTCAACCCCAGAGTGTAGCTTAGGCTGATGAGTCTGGACATCCCTCACCGGTGACGGTGGTCCAG
GCTGCGTTGGCGGCCTACCTATGGCTAACGCCATGGGACGCTAGTTGTGAACAAGGTGTGAAGAGCCTAT
TGAGCTACATAAGAATCCTCCGGCCCCTGAATGCGGCTAATCCCAACCTCGGAGCAGGTGGTCACAAACC
AGTGATTGGCCTGTCGTAACGCGCAAGTCCGTGGCGGAACCGACTACTTTGGGTGTCCGTGTTTCCTTTT
ATTTTATTGTGGCTGCTTATGGTGACAATCACAGATTGTTATCATAAAGCGAATTGGATAGGATCCGTAC
GATGGTGAGCAAGGGCGAGGAGGATAACATGGCCATCATCAAGGAGTTCATGCGCTTCAAGGTGCACATG
GAGGGCTCCGTGAACGGCCACGAGTTCGAGATCGAGGGCGAGGGCGAGGGCCGCCCCTACGAGGGCACCC
AGACCGCCAAGCTGAAGGTGACCAAGGGTGGCCCCCTGCCCTTCGCCTGGGACATCCTGTCCCCTCAGTT
CATGTACGGCTCCAAGGCCTACGTGAAGCACCCCGCCGACATCCCCGACTACTTGAAGCTGTCCTTCCCC
GAGGGCTTCAAGTGGGAGCGCGTGATGAACTTCGAGGACGGCGGCGTGGTGACCGTGACCCAGGACTCCT
CCCTGCAGGACGGCGAGTTCATCTACAAGGTGAAGCTGCGCGGCACCAACTTCCCCTCCGACGGCCCCGT
AATGCAGAAGAAGACCATGGGCTGGGAGGCCTCCTCCGAGCGGATGTACCCCGAGGACGGCGCCCTGAAG
GGCGAGATCAAGCAGAGGCTGAAGCTGAAGGACGGCGGCCACTACGACGCTGAGGTCAAGACCACCTACA
AGGCCAAGAAGCCCGTGCAGCTGCCCGGCGCCTACAACGTCAACATCAAGTTGGACATCACCTCCCACAA
CGAGGACTACACCATCGTGGAACAGTACGAACGCGCCGAGGGCCGCCACTCCACCGGCGGCATGGACGAG
CTGTACAAGTAATCTAGAGGGCCCGTTTAAACCCGCTGATCAGCCTCGACTGTGCCTTCTAGTTGCCAGC
CATCTGTTGTTTGCCCCTCCCCCGTGCCTTCCTTGACCCTGGAAGGTGCCACTCCCACTGTCCTTTCCTA
ATAAAATGAGGAAATTGCATCGCATTGTCTGAGTAGGTGTCATTCTATTCTGGGGGGTGGGGTGGGGCAG
GACAGCAAGGGGGAGGATTGGGAAGACAATAGCAGGCATGCTGGGGATGCGGTGGGCTCTATGGCTTCTG
AGGCGGAAAGAACCAGCTGGGGCTCTAGGGGGTATCCCC
[124 nt withheld, positions 2840-2963]
C
[91 nt withheld, positions 2965-3055]
A
[49 nt withheld, positions 3057-3105]
CCTTTGACGTTGGAGTCCACGTTCTTT
[37 nt withheld, positions 3133-3169]
ACCCTATCTCGGTCTATTCTTTTGATTTATAAGGGATTTTGCCGATTTCGGCCTATTGGTTAAAAAATGA
GCTGATTTAACAAAAATTTAACGCGAATTAATTCTGTGGAATGTGTGTCAGTTAGGGTGTGGAAAGTCCC
CAGGCTCCCCAGCAGGCAGAAGTATGCAAAGCATGCATCTCAATTAGTCAGCAACCAGGTGTGGAAAGTC
CCCAGGCTCCCCAGCAGGCAGAAGTATGCAAAGCATGCATCTCAATTAGTCAGCAACCATAGTCCCGCCC
CTAACTCCGCCCATCCCGCCCCTAACTCCGCCCAGTTCCGCCCATTCTCCGCCCCATGGCTGACTAATTT
TTTTTATTTATGCAGAGGCCGAGGCCGCCTCTGCCTCTGAGCTATTCCAGAAGTAGTGAGGAGGCTTTTT
TGGAGGCCTAGGCTTTTGCAAAAAGCTCCCGGGAGCTTGTATATCCATTTTCGGATCTGATCAGCACGTG
ATGAAAAAGCCTGAACTCACCGCGACGTCTGTCGAGAAGTTTCTGATCGAAAAGTTCGACAGCGTCTCCG
ACCTGATGCAGCTCTCGGAGGGCGAAGAATCTCGTGCTTTCAGCTTCGATGTAGGAGGGCGTGGATATGT
CCTGCGGGTAAATAGCTGCGCCGATGGTTTCTACAAAGATCGTTATGTTTATCGGCACTTTGCATCGGCC
GCGCTCCCGATTCCGGAAGTGCTTGACATTGGGGAATTCAGCGAGAGCCTGACCTATTGCATCTCCCGCC
GTGCACAGGGTGTCACGTTGCAAGACCTGCCTGAAACCGAACTGCCCGCTGTTCTGCAGCCGGTCGCGGA
GGCCATGGATGCGATCGCTGCGGCCGATCTTAGCCAGACGAGCGGGTTCGGCCCATTCGGACCGCAAGGA
ATCGGTCAATACACTACATGGCGTGATTTCATATGCGCGATTGCTGATCCCCATGTGTATCACTGGCAAA
CTGTGATGGACGACACCGTCAGTGCGTCCGTCGCGCAGGCTCTCGATGAGCTGATGCTTTGGGCCGAGGA
CTGCCCCGAAGTCCGGCACCTCGTGCACGCGGATTTCGGCTCCAACAATGTCCTGACGGACAATGGCCGC
ATAACAGCGGTCATTGACTGGAGCGAGGCGATGTTCGGGGATTCCCAATACGAGGTCGCCAACATCTTCT
TCTGGAGGCCGTGGTTGGCTTGTATGGAGCAGCAGACGCGCTACTTCGAGCGGAGGCATCCGGAGCTTGC
AGGATCGCCGCGGCTCCGGGCGTATATGCTCCGCATTGGTCTTGACCAACTCTATCAGAGCTTGGTTGAC
GGCAATTTCGATGATGCAGCTTGGGCGCAGGGTCGATGCGACGCAATCGTCCGATCCGGAGCCGGGACTG
TCGGGCGTACACAAATCGCCCGCAGAAGCGCGGCCGTCTGGACCGATGGCTGTGTAGAAGTACTCGCCGA
TAGTGGAAACCGACGCCCCAGCACTCGTCCGAGGGCAAAGGAATAGCACGTGCTACGAGATTTCGATTCC
ACCGCCGCCTTCTATGAAAGGTTGGGCTTCGGAATCGTTTTCCGGGACGCCGGCTGGATGATCCTCCAGC
GCGGGGATCTCATGCTGGAGTTCTTCGCCCACCCCAACTTGTTTATTGCAGCTTATAATGGTTACAAATA
AAGCAATAGCATCACAAATTTCACAAATAAAGCATTTTTTTCACTGCATTCTAGTTGTGGTTTGTCCAAA
CTCATCAATGTATCTTATCATGTCTGTATACCGTCGACCTCTAGCTAGAGCTTGGCGTAATCATGGTCAT
AGCTGTTTCCTGTGTGAAATTGTTATCCGCTCACAATTCCACACAACATACGAGCCGGAAGCATAAAGTG
TAAAGCCTGGGGTGCCTAATGAGTGAGCTAACTCACATTAATTGCGTTGCGCTCACTGCCCGCTTTCCAG
TCGGGAAACCTGTCGTGCCAGCTGCATTAATGAATCGGCCAACGCGCGGGGAGAGGCGGTTTGCGTATTG
GGCGCTCTTCCGCTTCCTCGCTCACTGACTCGCTGCGCTCGGTCGTTCGGCTGCGGCGAGCGGTATCAGC
TCACTCAAAGGCGGTAATACGGTTATCCACAGAATCAGGGGATAACGCAGGAAAGAACATGTGAGCAAAA
GGCCAGCAAAAGGCCAGGAACCGTAAAAAGGCCGCGTTGCTGGCGTTTTTCCATAGGCTCCGCCCCCCTG
ACGAGCATCACAAAAATCGACGCTCAAGTCAGAGGTGGCGAAACCCGACAGGACTATAAAGATACCAGGC
GTTTCCCCCTGGAAGCTCCCTCGTGCGCTCTCCTGTTCCGACCCTGCCGCTTACCGGATACCTGTCCGCC
TTTCTCCCTTCGGGAAGCGTGGCGCTTTCTCATAGCTCACGCTGTAGGTATCTCAGTTCGGTGTAGGTCG
TTCGCTCCAAGCTGGGCTGTGTGCACGAACCCCCCGTTCAGCCCGACCGCTGCGCCTTATCCGGTAACTA
TCGTCTTGAGTCCAACCCGGTAAGACACGACTTATCGCCACTGGCAGCAGCCACTGGTAACAGGATTAGC
AGAGCGAGGTATGTAGGCGGTGCTACAGAGTTCTTGAAGTGGTGGCCTAACTACGGCTACACTAGAAGAA
CAGTATTTGGTATCTGCGCTCTGCTGAAGCCAGTTACCTTCGGAAAAAGAGTTGGTAGCTCTTGATCCGG
CAAACAAACCACCGCTGGTAGCGGTGGTTTTTTTGTTTGCAAGCAGCAGATTACGCGCAGAAAAAAAGGA
TCTCAAGAAGATCCTTTGATCTTTTCTACGGGGTCTGACGCTCAGTGGAACGAAAACTCACGTTAAGGGA
TTTTGGTCATGAGATTATCAAAAAGGATCTTCACCTAGATCCTTTTAAATTAAAAATGAAGTTTTAAATC
AATCTAAAGTATATATGAGTAAACTTGGTCTGACAGTTACCAATGCTTAATCAGTGAGGCACCTATCTCA
GCGATCTGTCTATTTCGTTCATCCATAGTTGCCTGACTCCCCGTCGTGTAGATAACTACGATACGGGAGG
GCTTACCATCTGGCCCCAGTGCTGCAATGATACCGCGAGACCCACGCTCACCGGCTCCAGATTTATCAGC
AATAAACCAGCCAGCCGGAAGGGCCGAGCGCAGAAGTGGTCCTGCAACTTTATCCGCCTCCATCCAGTCT
ATTAATTGTTGCCGGGAAGCTAGAGTAAGTAGTTCGCCAGTTAATAGTTTGCGCAACGTTGTTGCCATTG
CTACAGGCATCGTGGTGTCACGCTCGTCGTTTGGTATGGCTTCATTCAGCTCCGGTTCCCAACGATCAAG
GCGAGTTACATGATCCCCCATGTTGTGCAAAAAAGCGGTTAGCTCCTTCGGTCCTCCGATCGTTGTCAGA
AGTAAGTTGGCCGCAGTGTTATCACTCATGGTTATGGCAGCACTGCATAATTCTCTTACTGTCATGCCAT
CCGTAAGATGCTTTTCTGTGACTGGTGAGTACTCAACCAAGTCATTCTGAGAATAGTGTATGCGGCGACC
GAGTTGCTCTTGCCCGGCGTCAATACGGGATAATACCGCGCCACATAGCAGAACTTTAAAAGTGCTCATC
ATTGGAAAACGTTCTTCGGGGCGAAAACTCTCAAGGATCTTACCGCTGTTGAGATCCAGTTCGATGTAAC
CCACTCGTGCACCCAACTGATCTTCAGCATCTTTTACTTTCACCAGCGTTTCTGGGTGAGCAAAAACAGG
AAGGCAAAATGCCGCAAAAAAGGGAATAAGGGCGACACGGAAATGTTGAATACTCATACTCTTCCTTTTT
CAATATTATTGAAGCATTTATCAGGGTTATTGTCTCATGAGCGGATACATATTTGAATGTATTTAGAAAA
ATAAACAAATAGGGGTTCCGCGCACATTTCCCCGAAAAGTGCCACCTGACGTCGACGGATCGGGAGATCT
CCCGATCCCCTATGGTGCACTCTCAGTACAATCTGCTCTGATGCCGCATAGTTAAGCCAGTATCTGCTCC
CTGCTTGTGTGT
Features (pLannotate 1.2.2; 23 found; start..end, strand, type, name):
    136..515     +  enhancer       CMV enhancer: human cytomegalovirus immediate early enhancer
    516..719     +  promoter       CMV promoter: human cytomegalovirus (CMV) immediate early promoter
    715..748     +  LTR            5' LTR (truncated) (fragment): truncated 5' long terminal repeat (LTR) from HIV-1
    764..782     +  promoter       T7 promoter: promoter for bacteriophage T7 RNA polymerase
    824..1057    +  CDS            JUN (fragment): JUN_AVIS1 - Experimental evidence at protein level: Swiss-Prot protein existence level 1. This oncogene is the viral derivative of the AP-1 transcription factor. From Avian sarcoma virus (strain 17).
   1085..1135    +  CDS            BR1 (fragment): BR1 is a basic (constitutively fluorescent) cyan fluorescent protein published in 2019, derived from Arabidopsis thaliana. It requires the cofactor flavin for fluorescence.
   1571..1819    +  ncRNA          IRES Picorna: Accession: RF00229 - Picornavirus internal ribosome entry site (IRES)
   1822..2529    +  CDS            mCherry: mCherry is a basic (constitutively fluorescent) red fluorescent protein published in 2004, derived from Discosoma sp.. It is reported to be a very rapidly-maturing monomer with low acid sensitivity.
   2570..2794    +  polyA_signal   bGH poly(A) signal: bovine growth hormone polyadenylation signal
   2798..2819    +  promoter       SV40 promoter (fragment): SV40 enhancer and early promoter
   2840..3268    +  rep_origin     f1 ori (sequence partly withheld): f1 bacteriophage origin of replication; arrow indicates direction of (+) strand synthesis
   3282..3611    +  promoter       SV40 promoter: SV40 enhancer and early promoter
   3660..4685    +  CDS            HygR: aminoglycoside phosphotransferase from E. coli; aph(4)-Ia; confers resistance to hygromycin
   4695..4820    +  CDS            ble (fragment): BLE_KLEPN - Experimental evidence at protein level: Swiss-Prot protein existence level 1. Binding protein with a strong affinity to the bleomycin family of antibiotics. Binds to CL990; an antimitotic-antibiotic compound. From Klebsiella pneumoniae.
   4815..4936    +  polyA_signal   SV40 poly(A) signal: SV40 polyadenylation signal
   5009..5025    -  protein_bind   lac operator: The lac repressor binds to the lac operator to inhibit transcription in E. coli. This inhibition can be relieved by adding lactose or isopropyl-β-D-thiogalactopyranoside (IPTG). lac repressor encoded by lacI
   5033..5063    -  promoter       lac promoter: promoter for the E. coli lac operon
   5078..5099    -  protein_bind   CAP binding site: CAP binding activates transcription in the presence of cAMP. E. coli catabolite activator protein
   5112..5204    -  CDS            lacI (fragment): lac repressor; lacI; The lac repressor binds to the lac operator to inhibit transcription in E. coli. This inhibition can be relieved by adding lactose or isopropyl-β-D-thiogalactopyranoside (IPTG).
   5387..5975    -  rep_origin     ori: high-copy-number ColE1/pMB1/pBR322/pUC origin of replication
   6146..7006    -  CDS            AmpR: β-lactamase; bla; confers resistance to ampicillin, carbenicillin, and related antibiotics
   7007..7111    -  promoter       AmpR promoter: bla
   7170..7222    -  misc_feature   bom (fragment): basis of mobility region from pBR322
