[The description below was written by a language model from this plasmid's Addgene catalogue record and pLannotate feature annotations shown in this document.]
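Description:
pcDNA3-bJun-C-mSOG-IRES-mCherry is a mammalian expression plasmid built on the Invitrogen pcDNA3.1 backbone. It is propagated in E. coli through a high-copy ColE1/pUC-type origin with ampicillin selection (AmpR under its own bla promoter), and it also carries an f1 origin. For selection in mammalian cells, an SV40 enhancer/early promoter drives a hygromycin resistance gene terminated by the SV40 poly(A) signal. The catalogue lists the vector as 7,466 bp, whereas the sequenced record used for annotation is 7,241 nt; the record does not explain this difference.

The payload is a bicistronic cassette under the CMV immediate-early enhancer and promoter, cloned between HindIII and XhoI, with a T7 promoter just upstream. The first cistron encodes the bJun domain, annotated as a JUN fragment, fused to the C-terminal fragment of split-miniSOG (mSOG-Ja95-140). The annotation tool labels this short segment as a fragment of a flavin-binding Arabidopsis-derived fluorescent protein, which fits miniSOG's nature as a small flavoprotein tag. A picornavirus IRES then allows cap-independent translation of mCherry from the same transcript, so red fluorescence marks transfected cells without being fused to the bJun protein. The bGH poly(A) signal ends the transcript. Several small annotated fragments, such as the truncated HIV-1 LTR, ble and lacI pieces, appear to be short backbone matches rather than functional elements.

According to the associated publication title, the construct belongs to a split-miniSOG system for detecting intracellular protein-protein interactions by correlated light and electron microscopy. It would presumably be co-expressed with a partner protein carrying the complementary N-terminal miniSOG fragment, though the record does not name that partner.
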