Addgene plasmid #136600: pcDNA3-bJun-C-mSOG-IRES-mCherry
Purpose: Encodes bJun domain tagged with the C-terminal fragment of split-miniSOG (mSOG-Ja95-140).
Depositing lab: John Ngo. Depositing organization: Boston University Main Campus. Publication: Split-miniSOG for Spatially Detecting Intracellular Protein-Protein Interactions by Correlated Light and Electron Microscopy. Boassa D, Lemieux SP, Lev-Ram V, Hu J, Xiong Q, Phan S, Mackey M, Ramachandra R, Peace RE, Adams SR, Ellisman MH, Ngo JT. Cell Chem Biol. 2019 Oct 17;26(10):1407-1416.e5. doi: 10.1016/j.chembiol.2019.07.007. Epub 2019 Aug 1. PubMed 31378710.
Backbone
  Vector backbone: pcDNA3.1
  Backbone manufacturer: Invitrogen
  Total vector size (bp): 7466
  Vector type: Mammalian Expression
  Selectable markers: Hygromycin
Growth in bacteria
  Bacterial resistance: Ampicillin, 100 μg/mL
  Growth temperature: 37°C
  Growth strain: DH5alpha
  Copy number: High Copy
Gene/Insert
  Gene/Insert name: bJun-C-mSOG
  Promoter: CMV
  Cloning method: Restriction Enzyme; 5′ cloning site HindIII (not destroyed); 3′ cloning site XhoI (not destroyed)
  Sequencing primers: 5′ CMV Forward
Terms and licenses: Academic/Nonprofit Terms; Industry Terms: Not Available to Industry
How to cite: pcDNA3-bJun-C-mSOG-IRES-mCherry was a gift from John Ngo (Addgene plasmid # 136600 ; http://n2t.net/addgene:136600 ; RRID:Addgene_136600)
